Addgene plasmid #16523: GST-FAST-FL
Depositing lab: Bert Vogelstein. Depositing organization: Johns Hopkins University and School of Medicine. Publication: Characterization of human FAST-1, a TGF beta and activin signal transducer. Zhou S, Zawel L, Lengauer C, Kinzler KW, Vogelstein B. Mol Cell. 1998 Jul . 2(1):121-7. 10.1016/S1097-2765(00)80120-3 PubMed 9702198.
Backbone
  Vector backbone: pGEX-2TK
  Backbone manufacturer: Amersham
  Backbone size w/o insert (bp): 5000
  Vector type: Bacterial Expression
Growth in bacteria
  Bacterial resistance: Ampicillin, 100 μg/mL
  Growth temperature: 37°C
  Growth strain: DH5alpha
  Copy number: High Copy
Gene/Insert
  Gene/Insert name: FAST-1 (alt names: Fast1; forkhead activin signal transducer-1)
  Species: H. sapiens (human)
  Insert size (bp): 1100
  Entrez Gene: FOXH1 (a.k.a. FAST-1, FAST1)
  Tag / fusion protein: GST (N terminal on backbone)
  Cloning method: Restriction Enzyme; 5′ cloning site BamHI (not destroyed); 3′ cloning site BamHI (not destroyed)
  Sequencing primers: 5′ pGEX 5'; 3′ pGEX 3'
Terms and licenses: Academic/Nonprofit Terms; Industry Terms: Not Available to Industry
Depositor comments: To produce a GST-fusion protein (FAST-FL) containing the full-length hFAST-1, the entire ORF of hFAST-1 was PCR-amplified and cloned into the BamHI site of pGEX2TK (Pharmacia).
How to cite: GST-FAST-FL was a gift from Bert Vogelstein (Addgene plasmid # 16523 ; http://n2t.net/addgene:16523 ; RRID:Addgene_16523)
