[The description below was written by a language model from this plasmid's Addgene catalogue record.]
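Description:
GST-FAST-FL is a bacterial expression plasmid built on the pGEX-2TK backbone (about 5 kb without insert) for producing full-length human FAST-1 (forkhead activin signal transducer-1, now designated FOXH1) as a glutathione S-transferase fusion protein. It is a high-copy plasmid maintained in E. coli under ampicillin selection. No feature table accompanies the record, so the promoter, origin of replication and other backbone elements are not itemised. pGEX-series vectors generally drive expression from an IPTG-inducible tac promoter with a plasmid-borne lacI repressor. The 2TK variant is generally known to carry a thrombin cleavage site and a protein kinase recognition site between GST and the cloning site, which allow tag removal and in vitro radiolabelling of the fusion product.

The insert is roughly 1.1 kb and comprises the entire hFAST-1 open reading frame. It was PCR-amplified and cloned into the single BamHI site of the vector, so that GST, supplied by the backbone, sits at the N terminus of the protein. BamHI flanks the insert on both sides and both sites are retained, so the fragment can be released with that one enzyme. This cloning was non-directional, so insert orientation would have had to be checked, for example with the standard pGEX flanking sequencing primers listed in the record.

The stated purpose is production of recombinant GST-tagged full-length FAST-1, which can be purified on glutathione affinity resin. The associated work characterises FAST-1 as a transducer of TGF-beta and activin signalling, and such a fusion protein suits biochemical assays of this forkhead transcription factor, such as DNA-binding or protein interaction studies. The record itself does not list specific assays.
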