>Addgene plasmid #16523 | GST-FAST-FL | addgene partial sequence | sequence record 23141 | pGEX-5 5'-GGGCTGGCAAGCCACGTTTGGTG-3'
GCATCTCAAATCGGATCTGGTTCCGCGTGGATCTCGTCGTGCATCTGTTGGATCCATGGGGCCCTGCAGC
GGCTCCCGCCTGGGGCCCCCAGAGGCAGAGTCGCCCTCCCAGCCCCCTAAGAGGAGGAAGAAGAGGTACC
TGCGACATGACAAGCCCCCCTACACCTACTTGGCCATGATCGCCTTGGTGATTCAGGCCGCTCCCTCCCG
CAGACTGAAGCTGGCCCAGATCATCCGTCAGGTCCAGGCCGTGTTCCCCTTCTTCAGGGAAGACTACGAG
GGCTGGAAAGACTCCATTCGCCACAACCTTTCCTCCAACCGATGCTTCCGCAAGGTGCCCAAGGACCCTG
CAAAGCCCCAGGCCAAGGGCAACTTCTGGGCGGTCGACGTGAGCCTGATCCCAGCTGAGGCGCTCCGGCT
GCAGAACACCGCCCTGTGCCGGCGCTGGCAGAACGGAGGTGCGCGTGGAGCCTTCGCCAAGGACCTGGGC
CCCTACGTGCTGCACGGCCGGCCATACCGGCCGCCCAGTCCCCCGCCACCACCCAGTGAGGGCTTCAGCA
TCAAGTCCCTGCTAGGAGGGTCCGGGGAGGGGGCACCCTGGCCGGGGCTAGCTCCACAGAGCAGCCCAGT
TCCTGCAGGCACAGGGAACAGTGGGGAGGAGGCGGTGCCCACCCCACCCCTTCCCTCTTCTGAGAGGCCT
CTGTGGCCCCTCTGCCCCCTTCCTGGCCCCACGAGANTGGAGGGGGAGATGTGCAGGGGGANGTTGGGTN
CTAAACCTTTCCAACANGTAGGCTGGCTTTCATTNATGAGGNACNATTTNTGGGGAAGTCCNGGGGNAAA
AGNCTCTTTGGGN
